Addgene plasmid #84826: pCFJ889
Purpose: Minimos transposon with Psmu-1:smu-1:GFP:smu-1 UTR and cbr-unc-119 selection
Depositing lab: Andrew Fire. Depositing organization: Stanford University. Publication: An Abundant Class of Non-coding DNA Can Prevent Stochastic Gene Silencing in the C. elegans Germline. Frokjaer-Jensen C, Jain N, Hansen L, Davis MW, Li Y, Zhao D, Rebora K, Millet JR, Liu X, Kim SK, Dupuy D, Jorgensen EM, Fire AZ. Cell. 2016 Jul 14;166(2):343-57. doi: 10.1016/j.cell.2016.05.072. Epub 2016 Jun 30. PubMed 27374334.
Backbone
  Vector backbone: pDESTR4-R3
  Backbone manufacturer: Invitrogen
  Vector type: Bacterial Expression, Worm Expression
Growth in bacteria
  Bacterial resistance: Ampicillin, 100 μg/mL
  Growth temperature: 37°C
  Growth strain: DH5alpha
  Copy number: High Copy
Gene/Insert
  Gene/Insert name: smu-1
  Species: C. elegans (nematode)
  Entrez Gene: smu-1 (a.k.a. CELE_CC4.3)
  Promoter: Psmu-1
  Tag / fusion protein: GFP (C terminal on insert)
  Cloning method: Gateway Cloning
  Sequencing primers: 5′ M13R; 3′ M13F
Terms and licenses: Academic/Nonprofit Terms; Industry Terms: Not Available to Industry
Depositor comments: MiniMos vector with Psmu-1:smu-1:GFP:smu-1 UTR. Also contains cbr-unc-119 rescue marker. Generated by Gateway cloning.
How to cite: pCFJ889 was a gift from Andrew Fire (Addgene plasmid # 84826 ; http://n2t.net/addgene:84826 ; RRID:Addgene_84826)
