[The description below was written by a language model from this plasmid's Addgene catalogue record and pLannotate feature annotations shown in this document.]
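Description:
pCFJ889 is a 16.6 kb MiniMos transposon plasmid for making transgenic C. elegans, assembled by multisite Gateway cloning into a pDESTR4-R3-derived backbone. It is maintained in E. coli as a high-copy plasmid through a ColE1/pUC-type origin with ampicillin resistance (AmpR). The backbone also carries an M13 phage origin and remnants of the lac promoter/lacZα region and a T7 promoter.

The payload is a genomic smu-1 reporter: the smu-1 promoter, the smu-1 gene, a C-terminal GFP fusion and the smu-1 3' UTR. The attB4, attB1 and attB2 scars in the feature table mark the junctions of the promoter, gene and GFP/UTR Gateway slots. The smu-1 coding sequence is annotated as a series of separated fragments spread over roughly 8 kb, which fits a genomic copy with its introns retained. The GFP open reading frame (matched by the annotation tool to an Aequorea-derived green variant) begins directly after attB2. SMU-1 is a spliceosome-associated protein involved in alternative splicing.

Downstream lies an unc-119 rescue gene, stated in the record to be the C. briggsae version (cbr-unc-119). It restores normal movement in unc-119 mutant worms and so serves as the selection marker for transgenic animals. A short Mos1 (mariner) fragment is annotated next to it, consistent with a retained end of the transposon, although the terminal inverted repeats themselves are not annotated. In the MiniMos approach, a separately supplied Mos1 transposase mobilises the cargo between the transposon ends and inserts it into the genome. The very short hits to yeast TEF1 and URA3 promoters and a P element end are probably spurious matches. The associated study concerns non-coding DNA that prevents stochastic transgene silencing in the C. elegans germline, so this construct most likely served as a germline expression reporter in that work.
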