Features (pLannotate 1.2.2; 24 found; start..end, strand, type, name):
    372..392     +  protein_bind   attB4: mutant version of attB; core recombination site for the Gateway® BP reaction BP Clonase™
   1388..1412    +  protein_bind   attB1: mutant version of attB; recombination site for the Gateway® BP reaction BP Clonase™
   1645..1794    +  CDS            smu-1 (fragment): SMU1_CAEEL - Experimental evidence at protein level: Swiss-Prot protein existence level 1. Involved in pre-mRNA splicing as a component of the spliceosome (By similarity). Selectively regulates alternative splicing of unc-52 exon 17 (PubMed:11438655, PubMed:15254247). Thus, smu-1 mutants selectively suppress the effects of unc-52 nonsense mutations in exon 17 by promoting the accumulation of unc-52 isoforms that lack exon 17 and enhance the effects of unc-52 mutations that affect the exon 16 splice donor site (PubMed:11438655, PubMed:15254247). In contrast, smu-1 mutants do not suppress unc-52
   2085..2486    +  CDS            smu-1 (fragment): SMU1_CAEEL - Experimental evidence at protein level: Swiss-Prot protein existence level 1. Involved in pre-mRNA splicing as a component of the spliceosome (By similarity). Selectively regulates alternative splicing of unc-52 exon 17 (PubMed:11438655, PubMed:15254247). Thus, smu-1 mutants selectively suppress the effects of unc-52 nonsense mutations in exon 17 by promoting the accumulation of unc-52 isoforms that lack exon 17 and enhance the effects of unc-52 mutations that affect the exon 16 splice donor site (PubMed:11438655, PubMed:15254247). In contrast, smu-1 mutants do not suppress unc-52
   3443..3604    +  CDS            smu-1 (fragment): SMU1_CAEEL - Experimental evidence at protein level: Swiss-Prot protein existence level 1. Involved in pre-mRNA splicing as a component of the spliceosome (By similarity). Selectively regulates alternative splicing of unc-52 exon 17 (PubMed:11438655, PubMed:15254247). Thus, smu-1 mutants selectively suppress the effects of unc-52 nonsense mutations in exon 17 by promoting the accumulation of unc-52 isoforms that lack exon 17 and enhance the effects of unc-52 mutations that affect the exon 16 splice donor site (PubMed:11438655, PubMed:15254247). In contrast, smu-1 mutants do not suppress unc-52
   4446..4631    +  CDS            smu-1 (fragment): SMU1_CAEEL - Experimental evidence at protein level: Swiss-Prot protein existence level 1. Involved in pre-mRNA splicing as a component of the spliceosome (By similarity). Selectively regulates alternative splicing of unc-52 exon 17 (PubMed:11438655, PubMed:15254247). Thus, smu-1 mutants selectively suppress the effects of unc-52 nonsense mutations in exon 17 by promoting the accumulation of unc-52 isoforms that lack exon 17 and enhance the effects of unc-52 mutations that affect the exon 16 splice donor site (PubMed:11438655, PubMed:15254247). In contrast, smu-1 mutants do not suppress unc-52
   6118..6249    +  CDS            smu-1 (fragment): SMU1_CAEEL - Experimental evidence at protein level: Swiss-Prot protein existence level 1. Involved in pre-mRNA splicing as a component of the spliceosome (By similarity). Selectively regulates alternative splicing of unc-52 exon 17 (PubMed:11438655, PubMed:15254247). Thus, smu-1 mutants selectively suppress the effects of unc-52 nonsense mutations in exon 17 by promoting the accumulation of unc-52 isoforms that lack exon 17 and enhance the effects of unc-52 mutations that affect the exon 16 splice donor site (PubMed:11438655, PubMed:15254247). In contrast, smu-1 mutants do not suppress unc-52
   7536..7554    -  promoter       TEF1 promoter (fragment): S. cerevisiae TEF1; promoter for EF-1α
   9562..9651    +  CDS            SMU1 (fragment): SMU1_CRIGR - Experimental evidence at protein level: Swiss-Prot protein existence level 1. Involved in pre-mRNA splicing as a component of the spliceosome (Probable). Regulates alternative splicing of the HSPG2 pre-mRNA (PubMed:17105761). Required for normal accumulation of IK (By similarity). Required for normal mitotic spindle assembly and normal progress through mitosis (PubMed:15878348). From Cricetulus griseus (Chinese hamster) (Cricetulus barabensis griseus).
   9662..9682    -  protein_bind   attB2: mutant version of attB; core recombination site for the Gateway® BP reaction BP Clonase™
   9682..10545   +  CDS            sg25: sg25 is a basic (constitutively fluorescent) green fluorescent protein published in 1997, derived from Aequorea victoria.
  10978..10995   -  promoter       URA3 promoter (fragment): S. cerevisiae URA3
  12301..12318   -  misc_feature   P element 5' end (fragment): No description available
  12429..13271   +  CDS            unc-119: UN119_CAEEL - Experimental evidence at protein level: Swiss-Prot protein existence level 1. Myristoyl-binding protein that acts as a cargo adapter: specifically binds the myristoyl moiety of a subset of N-terminally myristoylated proteins and is required for their localization. Plays a key role in ciliary membrane localization of proteins. Required for the establishment or function of the nervous system. From Caenorhabditis elegans.
  13603..13818   +  CDS            mariner\T (fragment): MOS1T_DROMA - Experimental evidence at protein level: Swiss-Prot protein existence level 1. Mediates transposition of transposon Mos1 by a 'cut and paste' mechanism. Transposases are sequence-specific nucleases and strand transferases that catalyze transposition through an ordered series of events: sequence-specific binding of transposase to the terminal inverted repeats (IR) present at each end of the transposon, pairing of the transposon IRs in a paired-end complex (PEC), cleavage of one or both DNA strands at each transposon end, capture of target DNA, and strand transfer to insert the tran
  13941..13959   -  promoter       T7 promoter: promoter for bacteriophage T7 RNA polymerase
  13963..14116   +  CDS            lacZα (fragment): LacZα fragment of β-galactosidase; lacZ fragment
  14200..14304   +  promoter       AmpR promoter: bla
  14305..15165   +  CDS            AmpR: β-lactamase; bla; confers resistance to ampicillin, carbenicillin, and related antibiotics
  15207..15716   -  rep_origin     M13 ori (sequence partly withheld): M13 bacteriophage origin of replication; arrow indicates direction of (+) strand synthesis
  15827..16415   +  rep_origin     ori: high-copy-number ColE1/pMB1/pBR322/pUC origin of replication
  16476..16497   +  protein_bind   CAP binding site: CAP binding activates transcription in the presence of cAMP. E. coli catabolite activator protein
  16512..16542   +  promoter       lac promoter: promoter for the E. coli lac operon
  16546..16568   +  protein_bind   lac operator (fragment): The lac repressor binds to the lac operator to inhibit transcription in E. coli. This inhibition can be relieved by adding lactose or isopropyl-β-D-thiogalactopyranoside (IPTG). lac repressor encoded by lacI
>Addgene plasmid #84826 | pCFJ889 | depositor full sequence | sequence record 170318 | pCFJ889 sequence 16573 bps
CAGGAAACAGCTATGACCATGATTACGCCAAGCTACGTAATACGACTCACTAGTGGGCAGATCTTCGAAT
GCATCGCGCGCACCGTACGTCTCGAGGAATTCTATCAGGTGTACAAGTATGAAATGTCGTTTCGAACATA
TAGATGTCTCGCAAACGTAAATATTTATCGATTGTCATAAAACTTTGACCTTGTGAAGTGTCAACCTTGA
CTGTCGAACCACCATAGTTTGGCGCGAATTGAGCGTCATAATTGTTTACTCTCAGTGCAGTCAACATGTC
GAGTTTCGTGCCGAATAAAGAGCAAACGCGGACAGTATTAATTTTCTGTTTTCATTTGAAGAAAACAGCT
GCGGCCCATCCGCCAAGCTATCAACTTTGTATAGAAAAGTTGAAATTTTTCAGGCGGGAAGTGGCTTCGG
TGCGTTCAACAAACGCGCTTTTGACTCGCTAGCCGGATCCGGCTTCAGCGGTTTTGACAAAAGAGCTTTC
GATTCACTGGCTGGACAAGGTTTTACTGGATTTGAGAAACGCGCCTTTGATACAGTGGTACGGTTTTCGG
TGGAAATTCCAGTTTTTCGAATTTTCAATAATTTTCAGAGCACGTCAGGCTTTGACGATTTCAAATTGTG
AAGAGCTCACTGATATTTAAAATTTGGTTCAATTCAAGCACATATTTTTGAGGTAAGCAACTGATTTTAA
TGTTGTTAATCAAATGAAAAGTGAAATTTTTGGAATAATTTTTTTTTGTTTTCAGGTAGCTCCAACGAAC
GACACACACAAGCCCAGTCCCCCAGTATTCCTGACGACAGCCCCTGCTCACACACTTTTTATTATAATTC
CTTTTTTTTCAAACTTTTTTTTCAAATTTTATACTTTAATCTCAAAAAACCTATTCATACGAACACAAGT
ACCGGTGTGCGTGTGTGAGAATAAGAATTTATTTTAAAAAAATAAAGAATGTCGTCCTGTTTTTTCATAT
TTATTGAAGAAAATGGAGCTGGAAAAAAATCAATTGTAAAAAACAGAAAAACGTGCTGATAAAATGCATT
GTACGCAAACTGTGGATTTTGAGAACTAACGTAGTCAAGCAAAAATCTCTGGAATTTTATCGATTTTTAA
CGGATAAACTGTTGTTTTTTGTAACTGTGCATGAAAAAAAATCTCAGGCAAAAATATTTTCTGAAAAAAA
AAGAGTTTAAACACAAATGCAAGTCCACAAAAAACTCCAATTTGAAATTCGCTCCAAAAACGCAAAACAC
GCCAAGCGCTCGTGCTGGCGCATTTGCCGATCGCTTCCAAAAAGGCTGGCGCACTTCTCGTGTCCGAGGA
TATTCGAATTTTACACGTCATTTTCAGCCGTTTTTCACCGAATTTTCGCTGAAAATGACAAGTTTGTACA
AAAAAGCAGGCTCGTCATCGATTGAGATCGAATCTTCAGAGTAAGTTTATCTAAAAAGTTTTTCATTCAA
AATGTGTAAAAATTCATTTAAAATAACCCAAAAATCATTAATCCTCGATATTTTCAGTGTAATCCGTCTC
ATCGAACAATTCCTCAAAGAATCGAATTTGCACCGAACTCTGGCGATTTTGCAGGTATTTTCCTGCATTT
TTCAACTGGGAAAATGAAAGAAAATCGATAATTTCAGGAAGAAACCAACGTTTCGCTCAATACAGTCGAC
TCAATTGATGGATTTTGTAATGAAATTACGTCTGGAAATTGGGATAACGTGTTGAAAACCGTTCAATCGT
TGAAATTACCCGCCAAGAAACTTATCGATCTGTATGAACATGTAAGATATGGGAAAGAAGGAAAAAACCG
AGATTTTACTTGAAAAATTGAATTTTTCGCGGGATTTTCACCAAAAATTGTTGAATATTCATTATTTCAC
GCTGTAAAACAAAAAAAAAAAAAATCAAAAACTACGTTGAAATCGCGTTTTTAAGCGAATTTTCTTCAGA
ATTGCCAGATTTTAACCCCAAATTTTGCAGTTTTTAAATAAAATTTCACCTTTTCGGCTCAAATTGTAGA
TTTTCCTGAAAATTTAGTACAAAAAACAATTTCCTCGTAAATTTTTCAAATTTTCAGGTAATAATCGAGC
TTGTGGAGCTCCGTGAGCTGGCGACCGCCCGTCTCGTCGCCCGTCAGACTGATCCAATGATTTTGCTAAA
ACAAATTGATCCGGATCGATTCGCCCGCCTGGAATCTCTTATCAACCGCCCGTATTTCGATGGACAAGAG
GTTTATGGAGATGTTAGTAAAGAGAAACGACGCTCCGTAATTGCACAAACTCTTTCATCAGAAGTTCATG
TAGTTGCTCCGTCAAGACTTTTGAGTTTACTTGGACAATCACTTAAATGGCAACTTCATCAAGGACTTCT
TCCACCTGGAACTGCAATTGATTTATTTAGAGGAAAAGCTGCACAGAAAGAGCAAATTGAAGAAAGATAT
CCGACTATGATGGCTAGAAGCATTAAATTCTCAACGAGTACGGATTGAAATTGCTTTAAAATTTGAAAAA
TTGATTAAAAAGTGCATTTTTTAAGCTTTGACCGACTTAAAATTAGATTTCTGAGCCTATTTTCTGAGAA
TTGGAATTTTTTTCATTGTGAAAGTTCAAAGAATAGCGTGAATGATTAGAAAATATTGTAAAATTTCAAT
TTTTTCCTATAAAAAAGGATTTTTTTAGGAATCAAAAATTGCAAAATGATGCCCTAAAATTCGAAAATAA
ATATAAAAATTGGCGGTTTCTCAAAAATCTAGAATTCCGACCTTAATTATTAATTTTTTTACAATATTTT
TTTTTGAAAAAAATCCAGAAAATTTGAATTTCGTAGTTTGTAGTCTAGGCCTCTATCAATTAAATTTTCG
ATTTTTTGAGTAAAATTTCGAATTTACTATTATTTGGACCAAAATTGTATTTTTTTTTCAGAATTAAATT
TATAAAATTTTCAGAAATTAAATTTATAAAAAAAAAAAAAAATTAAAAAAAAAAAAAAAAAATTAAAAAT
TAAAAATTAAAAAATTAAGTTTTTTTTACTCAAAATTTTGCACTGAAATTCGAAAATCTAAAAATCCGAC
CTAAAGTCTGTATTTTTTCAACAAAAATTCAGAAAAAACTCAAAAACTTGTATTTTGTAGCCAGTCAACC
ACTTTCTAAAATATCAAATTTGAATTTTTCAAGCATTTTTACATTGAAAAATCTAATTTTTCGAGTGAAA
CCACTTGAAAATCTGAAAATTGAATTAATTTCTGAACTTTAGAGATTTTTTGTCAAAATTTTAGATAAAG
GGATTTTTAAACAAAAAATTGATTTTTTAATCGAAAAATACTGGGATTTATGGGTTTTTTAAAAGAAAAA
CGGGGGTTTGAATGAAAAATCGCCTGAAATCTTAGAAAATTAATTAAAAAACTATGATTTAATTCCAAAA
ATTACCGAAAATATCAAATTTTCCATTTTTAAACCCTAAATTCTTTCAGAAAGTTATCCCGAATCGGCAG
TTTTCTCACCGGACGCTAATTATCTTGTTTCTGGCTCAAAAGACGGATTTATCGAAGTTTGGAATTATAT
GAATGGAAAATTGAGAAAGGATTTGAAATATCAGGTAGATTTTTTAGAATTTTTGGGTTTTTGAAGTAGA
AAATCATAAAAATCTAGGGTTTTTATGAATTGTTTTGAAGAAAAATTGCAAAAATTCCACAAAATGGAAG
AAAAATAACTTTGGAAGCGCATTTTTCGCAAAAAAACCGAAATTTTTGCGTAAAATTTCAAAATTGCAAT
AAAAATTCCACAAACATCAAATTTCTTAAATTTTTTATAAAAAATTGGATGGAAACACTCTTGAATTTAG
AAAAAAAATCAGTTTTTCTCATCTAAAACTTCAAAATTTCGGTGTAATCCCATTAAAATTGCCACAAAAT
TCGGAAATTTCACCTGAAATAGAGTGAATAATTTAAAATGTTCAGAAATTCATATTTTGTCATTTTAAAA
GCATTAAAACAAATCAAAAATCTATTTTTTTTGGTTGGAAAAGTTCAAAATTCTGGAGAAATTACATTAA
AATTTTCGTAAAATATGGTAAATAAACGAAAATGTTGAGAAATTAAAGAAAAGTTACAATTTTTAGCTTA
AAAATTCAACATTTTGAGGAAATGCCACCTAAAAAAGTGACTAATCGAAAATGTTGAGAAATTAAAATTG
CCACCATTTATTTATATAAACTACTCTAAAATTACAATTTTCATGTTAAAAATTAATAAAAAATCTACTT
TTTCCAAACTACAGTAACCTTACCGTATACCTACAGTACCTGAACATTGCCCCCCACCAGCTCCCAACCC
AATACCTCCTCAAAAACTTACACCTCAATTTTTCATAAACTACAGTAACCCTACCAAAAAAGCACAAAAA
AAAATCTACATTCATTTTCCAACAATTTTCAATATTTTCAGGCCCAAGATAATCTAATGATGATGGATGC
AGCAGTGAGATGTATATCATTTAGTCGTGATTCTGAAATGCTCGCCACAGGCTCAATTGACGGAAAAATT
AAAGTTTGGAAAGTGGAAACTGGTGATTGTCTTCGAAGATTTGATAGAGCTCACACGAAAGGAGTTTGTG
CTGTTCGATTCTCAAAAGATAATTCACATATTTTGTCGGGTGGAAATGATCATGTTGTGAGGTACGACTA
CCTGCCTGCCTACCGCCTAAATTTTTTGTGAAGTTTCTTCAAAAAATCCAGAAAAAAAAACAATTTTCAT
ACGATTTTTTCCCTTAAAATTGTGAATTTTCATGCTTTTTAGCCCCAAAAGTCATTATTTGAGAAAAAAT
TTCATACAAAAAAGTTTTGAGAAATACACAATTTTTTAAATGTAATTTTCAAATTTTCAATTTTCAACTA
GAAAATTCACAAAACTTGTAAATTTTGGACCAAAACATTTATACAATTACTTTTTTTGAATCTAATAACT
ACAATAACTACAAATTTTGTTCAGAGTTCATGGAATGAAGAGCGGAAAATGTTTGAAGGAAATGCGTGGG
CACTCGAGTTATATTACAGATGTCAGATATTCCGATGAGGGAAATCATATTGTGAGTTTTTGAAAAGTGC
AGTTTGTAGTCTAATTTTCATTTATTTTCTTTTTAAAAAACGCATCAATTTTTAAATATTTTGGGACAAA
ATCCGAAAACTGTACTAATTTGTAGTTTGTAAAATTAAAAAAAAAACGCAAAAAAATGTTTTCAAAAATG
CTTAGAATAAAAATAAAATTTCTAAAAAATTGAACAAAATAAACATTTAAAAATTCAAAAAGTTTGAAAA
AATGCAAAGTTTTTTAATGCAAAAAATATTTAATGTTTAAACAAATTTAAAAAATGTTGTAAGAATATGT
TTAGAGACAGTTTTTAAATGTTAAATTGCAAAAAAAAAAAAGCAAAAAAAAATTTGAAAAATGTAACAGA
AAATTTTAATTAAAAAAGTCGTGTTTTTTTCAAACCTGCAATTCTTTGTAATTTTATTTATAAAGAGAAA
CAAATCAAATTGTATATTACGAAAAACGATACTAAAATTCGAAAATTTGCGGTTTTTTGCGTAAAAAATA
CGGTTCCTGAAAATGGGTGTGCACCTTTAAGGAGTACTGTAGTTCTAAACTTTCATTGCTGCAAAATTTA
TATCTATTTTTTGAAGTTTTACAATAAAAATAACAATTTTCATTAAATAACTACAATTAAACAGCTAAAA
ACATATAAGAAATCGCGAGAAAATCGGGAAAAAATTGTAGTTTGTAGTATGTTAGCCGCAATCAAATGCA
TGTTATCTCTGTATTTCTTTTCTCACACAAATCCCACATATTTCTATGTTTACACACGTCATTTTGTGCA
CTTTTTCTGACGTTTCCCCTCCATATTGATTTTGCTTTTTACTGTTTAGAAACGTTGCAGAAATCCGGAA
AAATTGATTTTTTTTCTATATATATATATTTTTTTCCAAGTTTCAAATTTAAATTTCAGAAAAAAAATTT
AGACTTAAAAAAATTAAAAATCCCAAATAATTTCCAGATCTCATGTTCAACAGATGGTTCAATTCGTGTT
TGGCATGGAAAATCGGGTGAATGCCTTTCAACATTCCGTGTTGGAAGTGAAGATTATCCAATATTAAATG
TGATTCCAATTCCGAAAAGTGATCCACCACAAATGATTGTATGCAATCGATCCAATACCCTCTACGTTGT
TAATATTTCTGGACAGGTAACATGATTTTGAAAAAAAGTTTAAGAACTGAAAAATGGAATAAAAATATTT
AAGAGCATTTTTAAATGTAAAATTAACAAAAAAAGCGCCTAAGAATGTTTCCAAAACAGTAAAAAAAAGG
TTTAAAAAAATGCAAAAAAAAATTTAAGATGCTTTTAATTACACAAAAAATGAAAGTAAAAAAAATTAAA
ATATTGAAAAATGTATATTTGTTTGAAAAGGTACATTTTTCAATGCAAAAAATGTTTCTAAAAATTAAAA
AAATATGTTTAAATTGTGTAAAGTGTAAATTAAAAAATAAAATTATGAAAAAGTATTGTTTCATACTTTT
TCTAAATTTTGGTTGAAAAATTTAAAATTCCAGCTTTTTATTCACATTATGTGTTCTAAAAATCTTTCCC
CAATTTTCGGGACCGTTTTCCAGTATATTTCCATTTTTCAAAAAGATTTTTAACTGAAATTCATGTTTTC
AATGCTAAAAATCAATAAAAAAAATTTCAGGTGGTTCGTACGATGACGTCAGGAAAGCGTGAGAAAGGAG
ACTTCATCAACTGCATTTTATCGCCGAAAGGTTAATTTTGACCCGAAAATTGAAAAAAAAAACCGATTTC
AAAATTCTAATTTTCCCATTTTTTTCTTTAAAATAATTTCTCCTCTGGAAAGGCTCGTAGAGCAGAAAAA
GAATTAAATTAGAAACGGATTTTTGTTCAAATTTCCCCCGTTTTCCCCTTCAAAACTTGCAATTCAGTTT
CTTACAGGAGAATGGGCATACGCAATTGCAGAGGACGGTGTCATGTACTGTTTTATGGTATTATCGGGTA
CCCTGGAAACTACTCTTCCCGTAAGTTTAGCCTCTTTTTGAACTCAAATTTTAGTTTAAAAAGCGAGAAA
AAGTACAAGGAAAATGAGAAATCAAGTGCATGAATTGATAAGAATAGTATGGTGAGGGTGTGGTTGATGA
CTAGAAAAAATCGTTTTTTTTTAATCATACACAGATTTTCTTAAAATAAAAACATCAAAAATGTGTCGGA
CTAATTTTGTAAAATAAAATTTAATCGAAAAATGAGGTAAAGTTGAATTTTTTGACTCCAAAAACCTCTA
TTTCTACGCTCAATTTTGTAAAAAAAAATTCAGGGTAATTTTTATTTCAATGTCTACAAATTTTGGGGGT
ATTGCTACTGAAAAAGTACCGAAAAATTATTTTTTTCGCAAAAAACCGTTATTTCTGAAAAAATTCTGAA
ATTTATTCTTCAAAATGTTAAAAATACGCAGAATATTTCAGTACCAAAAAACTAAAAAAAAAAAACAAAA
TATCACAAAAAAACGAAATAAATCGAATTGCGAATTTCCCCAACTCTCGTTAGATTCCCTATTTGAATTC
CTTCCAAAATGAAAACTCCCCGTCCAATCAGCGTCTTCGAACACTCCGCCCACTCATTCTGATTGGTTCA
ATAATGGACGGCTATAGAAAATCTATAGAAAATCACTTGATTTATCTGAAACCAACATTAATTTCAGCTG
AAAAATTAGAGAAAGGGCTCAAAATTGGCCTGAAAGTTGCCAATTTTTATTAAAAAAATTGGCAACTTTC
AGGCAAATTTTTATATATTTTAAAATTCTAATTAGTCCTCATTTCGATATTCCACGTTTCCGAATTTTGA
TATTTTTTTTTCAAAATATATATTCCTCATTAAAAATGTTCTAGTTTTTTTTACAACATCCCTCTTGCCT
CCAAAATTTTTCGATTTTCTCCCATTCCTCCCTCACTCGGAAGAATGTTCTTCGACTGACGTAGTGGTAG
TAGCAGCCCATAACACATACGTAGATTAATTTTATAGATAGTATAGGGTTTTCCTACACCGATATTCATT
CCATTGTTCACTTTTCGAATTGTTTCATATTGCGATTTTAAAGGCGCATGGCTTGAAAAGTATGAAGTTT
AGAAATTTTACAGAAAAAACGAAAAAAAAATCCGAAAAAACCAGAATTTCCTATCTCCTCCCTCACTAAC
CTCAATAAATTCCCAGTTTGAATTCCCTCCATATTGTGAACTGCAAAACCAATCAGCGATTTGCTCTGCC
CACTTTTCAACCAATCAGATAAAGTGGGCGGGGTTCGAAGTCTCTGGGGGCGTGTTACGGAGCTACCTAT
TTCATCATGCTCTTCCCAGACGTGGGCAACGGTTGCCATTCGGCAATTTTTTGGTCGACAAGTTCGGCAA
ATCTGCAAATTGCCGGTTTGTCGATTTGCCGGAAACAGCCGCCCACCCCTGGTTCCTCCAACATTTTTCA
TTAAAAATTTGTGTAAAACTTCAGAAAATCTCTCGACTTTCCTTTAAAAAGAAACACTAATTTCAGCTGA
AACACTCGAAAATGGCCTAAAAGTTGGAAATTGCCGATTTTCAGACCATTTTTGAGCATTTTCTCTAAGA
TTTTTGTAGTTTGTAGTCTTTCTGCCAATTTGTTTAATTCAGTCTTCCCCTCTCTCCAATTAAACAATTC
CCGTTCACATATTTTTTTCAATATGACCGCACTCGGTACACTTTTCTGTCTGCATCTCTACTCTCTCTCT
CTCTCTCTCACGGAAAATTCATTTTTTTTGTTGTTTTTCTCTTCCGTGGTCCGTCTAGAAGATGCTAGGA
ATACTAAATATATATATTTCGTCAATTTTTTTTCCGCCCGCCCGTCTCTCGCCCAACGTGCTAGGCAACC
GGCTTTTTTTTGTTGAAAATTTTGAAGATTTCGATGAAAAATGTAGATTTTTTTTCGGGTTTCTGAGCTG
AAAATCACTGATAAAGCTCACAACTTTATCAGAAAATGTTTGATTTTTTTTTCAAATTTTGGGTCCCGCC
ACGATCAACCTGATGACGGATACTGTAGTCTTGAAAATTAGGTTTTATTGAATTTTTAGGAAAAGTTTAA
ATATTCAGCTGAAATTCGAAAATTGCAGTCTGAGCCACAATCAATTTTTTTTCAAAAGCGCCCCATTCTT
GGATCTTGCAACGAAGATTTTTTAGGTTACTGTAGAAACAAAAAATTGTAGGTTGTAGTCATGAATATTT
TTCGACTTTTTCAAAATAAATAAGTTCAAATAAAATGGAAATTCAGCGAAAAAAAAGTAAATTTTTATGA
GAAAAATGAAGAAAATTTAAAAAAAAACAAAAAAATTTTTTCGCTATAAAAAAAATTAGAAACGAATATT
TTCAAGAAAATTCAATAATTTTGATTGAAAATTGGAGAAAAAAGTTCCAGTTTTTTGCTATTTTTCTTAT
TTTTTATTGAAAAAAAAATTTAAAAATCGATAATTTTCCAGGTGACAGAACGTCTTCCAATTGGTTTGGC
TCATCATCCACATCAGAATCTCATCGCTTCATATGCAGAAGATGGACTTTTAAAATTATGGACCGATAAC
CCAGCTTTCTTGTACAAAGTGGCGAGCAAAGGAGAAGAACTTTTCACTGGAGTTGTCCCAATTCTTGTTG
AATTAGATGGTGATGTTAATGGGCACAAATTTTCTGTCAGTGGAGAGGGTGAAGGTGATGCAACATACGG
AAAACTTACCCTTAAATTTATTTGCACTACTGGAAAACTACCTGTTCCATGGGTAAGTTTAAACATATAT
ATACTAACTAACCCTGATTATTTAAATTTTCAGCCAACACTTGTCACTACTTTCTGTTATGGTGTTCAAT
GCTTCTCGAGATACCCAGATCATATGAAACGGCATGACTTTTTCAAGAGTGCCATGCCCGAAGGTTATGT
ACAGGAAAGAACTATATTTTTCAAAGATGACGGGAACTACAAGACACGTAAGTTTAAACAGTTCGGTACT
AACTAACCATACATATTTAAATTTTCAGGTGCTGAAGTCAAGTTTGAAGGTGATACCCTTGTTAATAGAA
TCGAGTTAAAAGGTATTGATTTTAAAGAAGATGGAAACATTCTTGGACACAAATTGGAATACAACTATAA
CTCACACAATGTATACATCATGGCAGACAAACAAAAGAATGGAATCAAAGTTGTAAGTTTAAACATGATT
TTACTAACTAACTAATCTGATTTAAATTTTCAGAACTTCAAAATTAGACACAACATTGAAGATGGAAGCG
TTCAACTAGCAGACCATTATCAACAAAATACTCCAATTGGCGATGGCCCTGTCCTTTTACCAGACAACCA
TTACCTGTCCACACAATCTGCCCTTTCGAAAGATCCCAACGAAAAGAGAGACCACATGGTCCTTCTTGAG
TTTGTAACAGCTGCTGGGATTACACATGGCATGGATGAACTATACAAATAATTTTCCCCAGATTTCCCCA
CGATTTTTTTTGACATTTTTATGAAAATTTTCTCTAAAAGTTACCCCTATTTTGTTTAGACTGATCTCTT
ATTTTATCCAATGTTTCAAATTTTTGAAATTGCTCGAAAATTCCAATTTTCACATATTTTTGTTGATTTT
TTCGCCATTTTCCCCTGATAAATTAACTTATTTTTGCAATTTTTTCTTTCGAAAAAATATTGGTTTCTCA
TCACCATTTATCCTTTTTTTTATGGAGTTAAAAATTGTTAAAAAAATTTAATTTTTTTTCTAATTTTAGA
GTCAAAACGGGTTCGAATCTAGAGCGTAGCTGTACGATTTTTTGGCGATTTTTGCGGTTTTCTGGTGAGT
TTTTTTAAAGTTATTTTTTTGAAAAAAATTCTTGAAAATAAAAGGAAATTGTTTTAAAAAAAAATTTCAA
AGAAAAAATTTTGAAAAAATTGAAACATTTTTTTTATTTTGACCAAAAATATTGAAAATTAATTAACATT
TTTTTTTGGAAAGTTAATTTTTAATACAAATTTTTTAAATTTATTTTACAAAAAAAATTGAATTTCTGTG
AAAAATCAGTTTTCCAGTACATAATGATTTGACCAAAAAAAATTGAAAAAAATGATTTTTTAAAATTAAA
AATACCATAAAATGCTGAAAATTCAGAAAAATAAGTAAATTTTAAAAAATTCTGGAAAAACATCTAAAAA
CCCCCCAAATATAATATTTTGGACCCTTTTATTTTCTGCTCGACATCTCAAATATCCTCCAATTTTTCGC
TTTTTTGATTAATTGAAAGCATAGTGGGGGCAGGTGTTATAGGACACCCTTCCCTCCACTTTTTTGGAGC
ATTTTTCAAAGCTCTTCCGAGAGCAGAAGCTTCTCAATTTTTCCACCCCAAAAGTTTGAAATTCTGCCAA
AAAATCTCGCATTTTAACAATTTTTCGAGATGTTTCACGTCCTTTTCATTGCGATTTCCCAACTTTATTA
TACATAGTTGATAATTCACTGGCCGGATGGGCCATGGCACGCCCTTCTATTACAGGGTTTCTGATAACAA
ACCGGTTATTAACTCCCAACAAGGGATGATTTCAATTCATCATGCTCAAATTGACCCAAATTAAGTTACA
TGACAAATTCATCGCCCTTTTCAACTCTTCTTGGCTCATCATCTGTTATTCTGTTCCTATTCTGTCTGCA
CCCTATACCCCTTTGCATACTCTCTCGTCATTCCTTTCTTGGATAGTGTCTTCTTCTCCCCAGCTCTGCT
ACTTCTATGACTTGCGCCCGCTGCTTTTCCGCTCGTTCCTCTCCTCTCTGACGTCTTCTTCTGCTTCTTT
TCTCCTTCCTTTTTCCCTTCTCAATCTTCCTCTTTTTCCCATTTCTGTCAATCATTCGAAGAAGAAGAAG
AAGAAGACCCTCATTCATTTCATTTTTTTTTCTGTCGGTGTGTGCTGCTCGGTTAAGAGTGAGCTCTCTA
TTCCACGTCTTCTTCTTTTTCTTCTTCGATTCGAATCAATCACTCCACCAAAACGCATTCGTTTTTGGGA
TTCACCCCGCGGTTCGCAATAGGTTTCTTTTTCAAATTATTAGCGTTATAAATAGAAAAATGGTGGAGTT
TCAATAAAAATGATAATTTACAAAGTGTATTTTGATTACATGTACTCAAAAAGGTTGAAATTTTTCATAC
CAGTTTTCCGGAAATCCATCTGATATCATTATCGTATTTTTCTTTTTAAAAATGTTTTCAAAAAAAAACA
AAATATAGCTGGTTATTTGGCACCCTCTAATTACCATTTTCCTGTCACACCACACTCTTTTCCTTCTTCC
ACTTCTTTCCGTTTTCAGCCGCTTCCAACCAAACCGATATGAAAGCCGAGCAACAACGATCGATTCCACC
CGGCTCGGCGACCTTCCCGTCGCAGGTGAGACTCAGAAAACTAGAGAAACCGCTCAACTAACTCTTGATA
TCCGATTTCATTCTTTTCTCTTTTCTTTTTGTTGAACTTTTCCATATTTCCAGATGCCACGGCCACCACC
AAGCACCGAACAAGGAATCACAACGGAATCGGAGCTTGCGAAGAAAGCTCAAATCACTCCGAACGACGTT
TTAGCACTTCCGGGAATCACTCAAGGTATCTTGCTCCCTTTGGATTTCAGTTTAAAACATAAATTTAGGA
TTCTTATGCTCCCCATCTGCGAACATCTATAACATCGAGTTCACCAAGTTCCAAATCCGTGATCTGGACA
CTGAGCAAGTGCTTTTCGAGATCGCCAAACCGGAGAACGATCAGGAGAATGATGAGTCGCCACAGGAGTC
GGCAAGATACGTGCGTTATAGATTTGCTCCAAACTTTTTGAAACTCAAAACGGTCGGAGCAACTGTGGAA
TTCAAAGTAGGAGACATCCCAATCCATCATTTCCGAATGATCGAACGTCACTTCTTCAAAGATCGCCTTC
TGAAGTGTTTTGACTTTGAATTCGGATTCTGTATTCCGAATTCACGAAACAACTGTGAACATATCTATGA
GTTCCCTCAACTCTCTCAACAACTCAGTGAGTCATTATTCTAAAAAGTACAATTCAAAAGACTAATCTCT
TTTTCAGTGGACGACATGATCAACAATCCAAACGAGACTCGTTCTGACAGCTTCTATTTCGTCGATAACA
AACTCGTCATGCACAACAAAGCCGACTACTCATATGATGCATAAATATTTAATACAAAAATGTTCTGGAT
AATTATTCTGTCGAATAGAAAAAAAACTCCAAATGTGATTAAATTCCAATAATTCCTGTCTAGTTTGTTC
CTTCCCCTTCCCCTTCTCATGTTCAATGCATTCCTAAGCTTTTCAGTTCCCCCCTTGTTTCTATATTTTT
TCGCTGTCCTGTCACACTCGCTAAAAACACTAATCACACGGAAATCTGTTTTCAATAAAAACTCCAACTT
TAACTCATTTTCAATTTCAACTGAAAGATTTTTTCATTAGAGAATGTCTAGAACTAGGCCCGGGCTACGT
AATACGACTCACTTAAGGGTGTGCGGCTTACTCACCAGACCTGGCCCCATCCGATTACCACCTATTCGCT
TCGATGGGACACGCACTCGCTGAGCAGCGCTTCGATTCTTACGAAAGTGTGAAAAAATGGCTCGATGAAT
GGTTCGCCGCAAAAGACGATGAGTTCTACTGGCGTGGAATCCACAAATTGCCCGAGAGATGGGAAAAATG
TGTAGCTAGCGACGGCAAATACTTTGAATAAATGATTTTTTCTTTTTCCACAAAATTTAACGTGTTTTTT
GATTTAAAAAAAACGACATTTCATACTTGTACACCTGATATCTAGATACCTAGGTGAGCTCTGGTACCCT
CTAGTCAAGGCCTATAGTGAGTCGTATTACGGACTGGCCGTCGTTTTACAACGTCGTGACTGGGAAAACC
CTGGCGTTACCCAACTTAATCGCCTTGCAGCACATCCCCCTTTCGCCAGCTGGCGTAATAGCGAAGAGGC
CCGCACCGATCGCCCTTCCCAACAGTTGCGCAGCCTGAATGGCGAATGGCGCTTCGCTTGGTAATAAAGC
CCGCTTCGGCGGGCTTTTTTTTGTTAACTACGTCAGGTGGCACTTTTCGGGGAAATGTGCGCGGAACCCC
TATTTGTTTATTTTTCTAAATACATTCAAATATGTATCCGCTCATGAGACAATAACCCTGATAAATGCTT
CAATAATATTGAAAAAGGAAGAGTATGAGTATTCAACATTTCCGTGTCGCCCTTATTCCCTTTTTTGCGG
CATTTTGCCTTCCTGTTTTTGCTCACCCAGAAACGCTGGTGAAAGTAAAAGATGCTGAAGATCAGTTGGG
TGCACGAGTGGGTTACATCGAACTGGATCTCAACAGCGGTAAGATCCTTGAGAGTTTTCGCCCCGAAGAA
CGTTCTCCAATGATGAGCACTTTTAAAGTTCTGCTATGTGGCGCGGTATTATCCCGTGTTGACGCCGGGC
AAGAGCAACTCGGTCGCCGCATACACTATTCTCAGAATGACTTGGTTGAGTACTCACCAGTCACAGAAAA
GCATCTTACGGATGGCATGACAGTAAGAGAATTATGCAGTGCTGCCATAACCATGAGTGATAACACTGCG
GCCAACTTACTTCTGACAACGATCGGAGGACCGAAGGAGCTAACCGCTTTTTTGCACAACATGGGGGATC
ATGTAACTCGCCTTGATCGTTGGGAACCGGAGCTGAATGAAGCCATACCAAACGACGAGCGTGACACCAC
GATGCCTGTAGCAATGGCAACAACGTTGCGCAAACTATTAACTGGCGAACTACTTACTCTAGCTTCCCGG
CAACAATTAATAGACTGGATGGAGGCGGATAAAGTTGCAGGACCACTTCTGCGCTCGGCCCTTCCGGCTG
GCTGGTTTATTGCTGATAAATCTGGAGCCGGTGAGCGTGGGTCTCGCGGTATCATTGCAGCACTGGGGCC
AGATGGTAAGCCCTCCCGTATCGTAGTTATCTACACGACGGGGAGTCAGGCAACTATGGATGAACGAAAT
AGACAGATCGCTGAGATAGGTGCCTCACTGATTAAGCATTGGTAACTGTCAGACCAAGTTTACTCATATA
TACTTTAGATTGATT
[38 nt withheld, positions 15206-15243]
A
[37 nt withheld, positions 15245-15281]
ATTTTGTTAAAATTCGCGTTAAATTTTTGTTAAATCAGCTCATTTTTTAACCAATAGGCCGAAATCGGCA
AAATCCCTTATAAATCAAAAGAATAGCCCGAGATAGGGT
[37 nt withheld, positions 15391-15427]
AAAGAACGTGGACTCCAACGTCAAAGG
[137 nt withheld, positions 15455-15591]
G
[125 nt withheld, positions 15593-15717]
AAAGGATCTAGGTGAAGATCCTTTTTGATAATCTCATGACCAAAATCCCTTAACGTGAGTTTTCGTTCCA
CTGAGCGTCAGACCCCGTAGAAAAGATCAAAGGATCTTCTTGAGATCCTTTTTTTCTGCGCGTAATCTGC
TGCTTGCAAACAAAAAAACCACCGCTACCAGCGGTGGTTTGTTTGCCGGATCAAGAGCTACCAACTCTTT
TTCCGAAGGTAACTGGCTTCAGCAGAGCGCAGATACCAAATACTGTTCTTCTAGTGTAGCCGTAGTTAGG
CCACCACTTCAAGAACTCTGTAGCACCGCCTACATACCTCGCTCTGCTAATCCTGTTACCAGTGGCTGCT
GCCAGTGGCGATAAGTCGTGTCTTACCGGGTTGGACTCAAGACGATAGTTACCGGATAAGGCGCAGCGGT
CGGGCTGAACGGGGGGTTCGTGCACACAGCCCAGCTTGGAGCGAACGACCTACACCGAACTGAGATACCT
ACAGCGTGAGCTATGAGAAAGCGCCACGCTTCCCGAAGGGAGAAAGGCGGACAGGTATCCGGTAAGCGGC
AGGGTCGGAACAGGAGAGCGCACGAGGGAGCTTCCAGGGGGAAACGCCTGGTATCTTTATAGTCCTGTCG
GGTTTCGCCACCTCTGACTTGAGCGTCGATTTTTGTGATGCTCGTCAGGGGGGCGGAGCCTATGGAAAAA
CGCCAGCAACGCGGCCTTTTTACGGTTCCTGGCCTTTTGCTGGCCTTTTGCTCACATGTAATGTGAGTTA
GCTCACTCATTAGGCACCCCAGGCTTTACACTTTATGCTTCCGGCTCGTATGTTGTGTGGAATTGTGAGC
GGATAACAATTTCACA
