>Addgene plasmid #84826 | pCFJ889 | addgene partial sequence | sequence record 167988 | GFP-F 5'-GGTCCTTCTTGAGTTTGTAAC-3'
TGGCATGGATGAACTATACAAATAATTTTCCCCAGATTTCCCCACGATTTTTTTTGACATTTTTATGAAA
ATTTTCTCTAAAAGTTACCCCTATTTTGTTTAGACTGATCTCTTATTTTATCCAATGTTTCAAATTTTTG
AAATTGCTCGAAAATTCCAATTTTCACATATTTTTGTTGATTTTTTCGCCATTTTCCCCTGATAAATTAA
CTTATTTTTGCAATTTTTTCTTTCGAAAAAATATTGGTTTCTCATCACCATTTATCCTTTTTTTTATGGA
GTTAAAAATTGTTAAAAAAATTTAATTTTTTTTCTAATTTTAGAGTCAAAACGGGTTCGAATCTAGAGCG
TAGCTGTACGATTTTTTGGCGATTTTTGCGGTTTTCTGGTGAGTTTTTTTAAAGTTATTTTTTTGAAAAA
AATTCTTGAAAATAAAAGGAAATTGTTTTAAAAAAAAATTTCAAAGAAAAAATTTTGAAAAAATTGAAAC
ATTTTTTTTATTTTGACCAAAAATATTGAAAATTAATTAACATTTTTTTTTGGAAAGTTAATTTTTAATA
CAAATTTTTTAAATTTATTTTACAAAAAAAATTGAATTTCTGTGAAAAATCAGTTTTCCAGTACATAATG
ATTTGACCAAAAAAAATTGAAAAAAATGATTTTTTAAAATTAAAAATACCATAAAATGCTGAAAATTCAG
AAAAATAAGTAAATTTTAAAAAATTCTGGAAAAACATCTAAAAACCCCCCAAATATAATATTTTGGACCC
TTTTATTTTCTGCTCGACATCTCAAATATCCTCCAATTTTTCGCTTTTTTGATTAATTGAAAGCATAGTG
GGGGCAGGTGTTATAGGACACCCTTCCCTCCACTTTTTTGGAGCATTTTTCAAAGCTCTTCCGAGAGCAG
AAGCTTCTCAATTTTTCCACCCCAAAAGTTTGAAATTCTGCCAAAAAATCTCGCATTTTAACAATTTTTC
GAGATGTTTCACGTCCT
