>Addgene plasmid #84826 | pCFJ889 | addgene partial sequence | sequence record 167989 | GFP-R 5'-CCATCTAATTCAACAAGAATTGGGACAAC-3'
GTTCTTCTCCTTTGCTCGCCACTTTGTACAAGAAAGCTGGGTTATCGGTCCATAATTTTAAAAGTCCATC
TTCTGCATATGAAGCGATGAGATTCTGATGTGGATGATGAGCCAAACCAATTGGAAGACGTTCTGTCACC
TGGAAAATTATCGATTTTTAAATTTTTTTTTCAATAAAAAATAAGAAAAATAGCAAAAAACTGGAACTTT
TTTCTCCAATTTTCAATCAAAATTATTGAATTTTCTTGAAAATATTCGTTTCTAATTTTTTTTATAGCGA
AAAAATTTTTTTGTTTTTTTTTAAATTTTCTTCATTTTTCTCATAAAAATTTACTTTTTTTTCGCTGAAT
TTCCATTTTATTTGAACTTATTTATTTTGAAAAAGTCGAAAAATATTCATGACTACAACCTACAATTTTT
TGTTTCTACAGTAACCTAAAAAATCTTCGTTGCAAGATCCAAGAATGGGGCGCTTTTGAAAAAAAATTGA
TTGTGGCTCAGACTGCAATTTTCGAATTTCAGCTGAATATTTAAACTTTTCCTAAAAATTCAATAAAACC
TAATTTTCAAGACTACAGTATCCGTCATCAGGTTGATCGTGGCGGGACCCAAAATTTGAAAAAAAAATCA
AACATTTTCTGATAAAGTTGTGAGCTTTATCAGTGATTTTCAGCTCAGAAACCCGAAAAAAAATCTACAT
TTTTCATCGAAATCTTCAAAATTTTCAACAAAAAAAAGCCGGTTGCCTAGCACGTTGGGCGAGAGACGGG
CGGGCGGAAAAAAAATTGACGAAATATATATATTTAGTATTCCTAGCATCTTCTAGACGGACCACGGAAG
AGAAAAACAACAAAAAAAATGAATTTTCCGTGAGAGAGAGAGAGAGAGAGTAGAGATGC
